>Addgene plasmid #136561 | pmiRFP713-tubulin | addgene full sequence | sequence record 271521 | Addgene NGS Result
CCGCCATGCATTAGTTATTAATAGTAATCAATTACGGGGTCATTAGTTCATAGCCCATATATGGAGTTCC
GCGTTACATAACTTACGGTAAATGGCCCGCCTGGCTGACCGCCCAACGACCCCCGCCCATTGACGTCAAT
AATGACGTATGTTCCCATAGTAACGCCAATAGGGACTTTCCATTGACGTCAATGGGTGGAGTATTTACGG
TAAACTGCCCACTTGGCAGTACATCAAGTGTATCATATGCCAAGTACGCCCCCTATTGACGTCAATGACG
GTAAATGGCCCGCCTGGCATTATGCCCAGTACATGACCTTATGGGACTTTCCTACTTGGCAGTACATCTA
CGTATTAGTCATCGCTATTACCATGGTGATGCGGTTTTGGCAGTACATCAATGGGCGTGGATAGCGGTTT
GACTCACGGGGATTTCCAAGTCTCCACCCCATTGACGTCAATGGGAGTTTGTTTTGGCACCAAAATCAAC
GGGACTTTCCAAAATGTCGTAACAACTCCGCCCCATTGACGCAAATGGGCGGTAGGCGTGTACGGTGGGA
GGTCTATATAAGCAGAGCTGGTTTAGTGAACCGTCAGATCCGCTAGCGCCACCATGGCGGAAGGCTCCGT
CGCCAGGCAGCCTGACCTCTTGACCTGCGACGATGAGCCGATCCATATCCCCGGTGCCATCCAACCGCAT
GGACTGCTGCTCGCCCTCGCCGCCGACATGACGATCGTTGCCGGCAGCGACAACCTTCCCGAACTCACCG
GACTGGCGATCGGCGCCCTGATCGGCCGCTCTGCGGCCGATGTCTTCGACTCGGAGACGCACAACCGTCT
GACGATCGCCTTGGCCGAGCCCGGGGCGGCCGTCGGAGCACCGATCACTGTCGGCTTCACGATGCGAAAG
GACGCAGGCTTCATCGGCTCCTGGCATCGCCATGATCAGCTCATCTTCCTCGAGCTCGAGCCTCCCCAGC
GGGACGTCGCCGAGCCGCAGGCGTTCTTCCGCCGCACCAACAGCGCCATCCGCCGCCTGCAGGCCGCCGA
AACCTTGGAAAGCGCCTGCGCCGCCGCGGCGCAAGAGGTGCGGAAGATTACCGGCTTCGATCGGGTGATG
ATCTATCGCTTCGCCTCCGACTTCAGCGGCGAAGTGATCGCAGAGGATCGGTGCGCCGAGGTCGAGTCAA
AACTAGGCCTGCACTATCCTGCCTCAACCGTGCCGGCGCAGGCCCGTCGGCTCTATACCATCAACCCGGT
ACGGATCATTCCCGATATCAATTATCGGCCGGTGCCGGTCACCCCAGACCTCAATCCGGTCACCGGGCGG
CCGATTGATCTTAGCTTCGCCATCCTGCGCAGCGTCTCGCCCGTCCATCTGGAGTTCATGCGCAACATAG
GCATGCACGGCACGATGTCGATCTCGATTTTGCGCGGCGAGCGACTGTGGGGATTGATCGTTTGCCATCA
CCGAACGCCGTACTACGTCGATCTCGATGGCCGCCAAGCCTGCAAGAGGGTCGCCGAGAGGCTGGCCACT
CAGATCGGCGTGATGGAAGAGGGAGGTGGTGGATCAGGTGGAGGAGGTTCTGGAGGTGGTGGATCAGGAG
GAGGTGGTTCTGGAGGTGGTGGATCAGGAGGAAGATCTCGAGTGCGTGAGTGCATCTCCATCCACGTTGG
CCAGGCTGGTGTCCAGATTGGCAATGCCTGCTGGGAGCTCTACTGCCTGGAACACGGCATCCAGCCCGAT
GGCCAGATGCCAAGTGACAAGACCATTGGGGGAGGAGATGACTCCTTCAACACCTTCTTCAGTGAGACGG
GCGCTGGCAAGCACGTGCCCCGGGCTGTGTTTGTAGACTTGGAACCCACAGTCATTGATGAAGTTCGCAC
TGGCACCTACCGCCAGCTCTTCCACCCTGAGCAGCTCATCACAGGCAAGGAAGATGCTGCCAATAACTAT
GCCCGAGGGCACTACACCATTGGCAAGGAGATCATTGACCTTGTGTTGGACCGAATTCGCAAGCTGGCTG
ACCAGTGCACCGGTCTTCAGGGCTTCTTGGTTTTCCACAGCTTTGGTGGGGGAACTGGTTCTGGGTTCAC
CTCCCTGCTCATGGAACGTCTCTCAGTTGATTATGGCAAGAAGTCCAAGCTGGAGTTCTCCATTTACCCA
GCACCCCAGGTTTCCACAGCTGTAGTTGAGCCCTACAACTCCATCCTCACCACCCACACCACCCTGGAGC
ACTCTGATTGTGCCTTCATGGTAGACAATGAGGCCATCTATGACATCTGTCGTAGAAACCTCGATATCGA
GCGCCCAACCTACACTAACCTTAACCGCCTTATTAGCCAGATTGTGTCCTCCATCACTGCTTCCCTGAGA
TTTGATGGAGCCCTGAATGTTGACCTGACAGAATTCCAGACCAACCTGGTGCCCTACCCCCGCATCCACT
TCCCTCTGGCCACATATGCCCCTGTCATCTCTGCTGAGAAAGCCTACCATGAACAGCTTTCTGTAGCAGA
GATCACCAATGCTTGCTTTGAGCCAGCCAACCAGATGGTGAAATGTGACCCTCGCCATGGTAAATACATG
GCTTGCTGCCTGTTGTACCGTGGTGACGTGGTTCCCAAAGATGTCAATGCTGCCATTGCCACCATCAAAA
CCAAGCGCAGCATCCAGTTTGTGGATTGGTGCCCCACTGGCTTCAAGGTTGGCATCAACTACCAGCCTCC
CACTGTGGTGCCTGGTGGAGACCTGGCCAAGGTACAGAGAGCTGTGTGCATGCTGAGCAACACCACAGCC
ATTGCTGAGGCCTGGGCTCGCCTGGACCACAAGTTTGACCTGATGTATGCCAAGCGTGCCTTTGTTCACT
GGTACGTGGGTGAGGGGATGGAGGAAGGCGAGTTTTCAGAGGCCCGTGAAGATATGGCTGCCCTTGAGAA
GGATTATGAGGAGGTTGGTGTGGATTCTGTTGAAGGAGAGGGTGAGGAAGAAGGAGAGGAATACTAAGGA
TCCACCGGATCTAGATAACTGATCATAATCAGCCATACCACATTTGTAGAGGTTTTACTTGCTTTAAAAA
ACCTCCCACACCTCCCCCTGAACCTGAAACATAAAATGAATGCAATTGTTGTTGTTAACTTGTTTATTGC
AGCTTATAATGGTTACAAATAAAGCAATAGCATCACAAATTTCACAAATAAAGCATTTTTTTCACTGCAT
TCTAGTTGTGGTTTGTCCAAACTCATCAATGTATCTTAACGCGTAAATTGTAAGCGTTAATATTTTGTTA
AAATTCGCGTTAAATTTTTGTTAAATCAGCTCATTTTTTAACCAATAGGCCGAAATCGGCAAAATCCCTT
ATAAATCAAAAGAATAGACCGAGATAGGGT
[37 nt withheld, positions 3391-3427]
AAAGAACGTGGACTCCAACGTCAAAGG
[49 nt withheld, positions 3455-3503]
T
[91 nt withheld, positions 3505-3595]
G
[124 nt withheld, positions 3597-3720]
CAGGTGGCACTTTTCGGGGAAATGTGCGCGGAACCCCTATTTGTTTATTTTTCTAAATACATTCAAATAT
GTATCCGCTCATGAGACAATAACCCTGATAAATGCTTCAATAATATTGAAAAAGGAAGAGTCCTGAGGCG
GAAAGAACCAGCTGTGGAATGTGTGTCAGTTAGGGTGTGGAAAGTCCCCAGGCTCCCCAGCAGGCAGAAG
TATGCAAAGCATGCATCTCAATTAGTCAGCAACCAGGTGTGGAAAGTCCCCAGGCTCCCCAGCAGGCAGA
AGTATGCAAAGCATGCATCTCAATTAGTCAGCAACCATAGTCCCGCCCCTAACTCCGCCCATCCCGCCCC
TAACTCCGCCCAGTTCCGCCCATTCTCCGCCCCATGGCTGACTAATTTTTTTTATTTATGCAGAGGCCGA
GGCCGCCTCGGCCTCTGAGCTATTCCAGAAGTAGTGAGGAGGCTTTTTTGGAGGCCTAGGCTTTTGCAAA
GATCGATCAAGAGACAGGATGAGGATCGTTTCGCATGATTGAACAAGATGGATTGCACGCAGGTTCTCCG
GCCGCTTGGGTGGAGAGGCTATTCGGCTATGACTGGGCACAACAGACAATCGGCTGCTCTGATGCCGCCG
TGTTCCGGCTGTCAGCGCAGGGGCGCCCGGTTCTTTTTGTCAAGACCGACCTGTCCGGTGCCCTGAATGA
ACTGCAAGACGAGGCAGCGCGGCTATCGTGGCTGGCCACGACGGGCGTTCCTTGCGCAGCTGTGCTCGAC
GTTGTCACTGAAGCGGGAAGGGACTGGCTGCTATTGGGCGAAGTGCCGGGGCAGGATCTCCTGTCATCTC
ACCTTGCTCCTGCCGAGAAAGTATCCATCATGGCTGATGCAATGCGGCGGCTGCATACGCTTGATCCGGC
TACCTGCCCATTCGACCACCAAGCGAAACATCGCATCGAGCGAGCACGTACTCGGATGGAAGCCGGTCTT
GTCGATCAGGATGATCTGGACGAAGAGCATCAGGGGCTCGCGCCAGCCGAACTGTTCGCCAGGCTCAAGG
CGAGCATGCCCGACGGCGAGGATCTCGTCGTGACCCATGGCGATGCCTGCTTGCCGAATATCATGGTGGA
AAATGGCCGCTTTTCTGGATTCATCGACTGTGGCCGGCTGGGTGTGGCGGACCGCTATCAGGACATAGCG
TTGGCTACCCGTGATATTGCTGAAGAGCTTGGCGGCGAATGGGCTGACCGCTTCCTCGTGCTTTACGGTA
TCGCCGCTCCCGATTCGCAGCGCATCGCCTTCTATCGCCTTCTTGACGAGTTCTTCTGAGCGGGACTCTG
GGGTTCGAAATGACCGACCAAGCGACGCCCAACCTGCCATCACGAGATTTCGATTCCACCGCCGCCTTCT
ATGAAAGGTTGGGCTTCGGAATCGTTTTCCGGGACGCCGGCTGGATGATCCTCCAGCGCGGGGATCTCAT
GCTGGAGTTCTTCGCCCACCCTAGGGGGAGGCTAACTGAAACACGGAAGGAGACAATACCGGAAGGAACC
CGCGCTATGACGGCAATAAAAAGACAGAATAAAACGCACGGTGTTGGGTCGTTTGTTCATAAACGCGGGG
TTCGGTCCCAGGGCTGGCACTCTGTCGATACCCCACCGAGACCCCATTGGGGCCAATACGCCCGCGTTTC
TTCCTTTTCCCCACCCCACCCCCCAAGTTCGGGTGAAGGCCCAGGGCTCGCAGCCAACGTCGGGGCGGCA
GGCCCTGCCATAGCCTCAGGTTACTCATATATACTTTAGATTGATTTAAAACTTCATTTTTAATTTAAAA
GGATCTAGGTGAAGATCCTTTTTGATAATCTCATGACCAAAATCCCTTAACGTGAGTTTTCGTTCCACTG
AGCGTCAGACCCCGTAGAAAAGATCAAAGGATCTTCTTGAGATCCTTTTTTTCTGCGCGTAATCTGCTGC
TTGCAAACAAAAAAACCACCGCTACCAGCGGTGGTTTGTTTGCCGGATCAAGAGCTACCAACTCTTTTTC
CGAAGGTAACTGGCTTCAGCAGAGCGCAGATACCAAATACTGTTCTTCTAGTGTAGCCGTAGTTAGGCCA
CCACTTCAAGAACTCTGTAGCACCGCCTACATACCTCGCTCTGCTAATCCTGTTACCAGTGGCTGCTGCC
AGTGGCGATAAGTCGTGTCTTACCGGGTTGGACTCAAGACGATAGTTACCGGATAAGGCGCAGCGGTCGG
GCTGAACGGGGGGTTCGTGCACACAGCCCAGCTTGGAGCGAACGACCTACACCGAACTGAGATACCTACA
GCGTGAGCTATGAGAAAGCGCCACGCTTCCCGAAGGGAGAAAGGCGGACAGGTATCCGGTAAGCGGCAGG
GTCGGAACAGGAGAGCGCACGAGGGAGCTTCCAGGGGGAAACGCCTGGTATCTTTATAGTCCTGTCGGGT
TTCGCCACCTCTGACTTGAGCGTCGATTTTTGTGATGCTCGTCAGGGGGGCGGAGCCTATGGAAAAACGC
CAGCAACGCGGCCTTTTTACGGTTCCTGGCCTTTTGCTGGCCTTTTGCTCACATGTTCTTTCCTGCGTTA
TCCCCTGATTCTGTGGATAACCGTATTA
Features (pLannotate 1.2.2; 14 found; start..end, strand, type, name):
     72..375     +  enhancer       CMV enhancer: human cytomegalovirus immediate early enhancer
    376..579     +  promoter       CMV promoter: human cytomegalovirus (CMV) immediate early promoter
    614..1561    +  CDS            miRFP713: miRFP713 is a basic (constitutively fluorescent) near ir fluorescent protein published in 2020, derived from Rhodopseudomonas palustris CGA009. It has very low acid sensitivity. It requires the cofactor biliverdin for fluorescence.
   1655..3004    +  CDS            TBA1B_BOVIN: Experimental evidence at protein level: Swiss-Prot protein existence level 1. Tubulin is the major constituent of microtubules. It binds two moles of GTP, one at an exchangeable site on the beta chain and one at a non-exchangeable site on the alpha chain. From Bos taurus (Bovine).
   3030..3114    +  CDS            large T antigen (fragment): large T antigen from SV40 (simian virus 40)
   3137..3258    +  polyA_signal   SV40 poly(A) signal: SV40 polyadenylation signal
   3292..3720    -  rep_origin     f1 ori (sequence partly withheld): f1 bacteriophage origin of replication; arrow indicates direction of (+) strand synthesis
   3747..3851    +  promoter       AmpR promoter: bla
   3853..4210    +  promoter       SV40 promoter: SV40 enhancer and early promoter
   4245..5039    +  CDS            NeoR/KanR: aminoglycoside phosphotransferase from Tn5; aph(3')-II (or nptII); confers resistance to neomycin, kanamycin, and G418 (Geneticin®)
   5060..5212    +  CDS            ble (fragment): BLE_KLEPN - Experimental evidence at protein level: Swiss-Prot protein existence level 1. Binding protein with a strong affinity to the bleomycin family of antibiotics. Binds to CL990; an antimitotic-antibiotic compound. From Klebsiella pneumoniae.
   5271..5318    +  polyA_signal   HSV TK poly(A) signal: herpes simplex virus thymidine kinase polyadenylation signal (Cole and Stacy, 1985)
   5409..5425    -  polyA_signal   bGH poly(A) signal (fragment): bovine growth hormone polyadenylation signal
   5647..6235    +  rep_origin     ori: high-copy-number ColE1/pMB1/pBR322/pUC origin of replication
