[The description below was written by a language model from this plasmid's Addgene catalogue record and pLannotate feature annotations shown in this document.]
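Description:
pmiRFP713-tubulin is a mammalian expression plasmid that produces human alpha-tubulin fused at its N terminus to the monomeric near-infrared fluorescent protein miRFP713, so that microtubules can be visualised in living or fixed cells. The catalogue lists the backbone as pcDNA. The annotated 6,338 nt sequence shows a layout with a high-copy ColE1/pUC-type origin for propagation in E. coli, an f1 phage origin, and a single dual-purpose NeoR/KanR gene (Tn5 aminoglycoside phosphotransferase). That marker is preceded by both a bacterial bla-type promoter and the SV40 enhancer/early promoter and is followed by an HSV TK polyadenylation signal, so it confers kanamycin resistance in bacteria and G418 resistance in mammalian cells, allowing stable lines to be selected.

The expression cassette is driven by the human cytomegalovirus immediate-early enhancer and promoter and terminated by the SV40 poly(A) signal. The miRFP713 coding sequence comes first, followed after a short gap, presumably a linker, by the alpha-tubulin open reading frame. The automated annotation matched this to bovine tubulin alpha-1B, which likely reflects the high conservation of alpha-tubulins, as the catalogue gives the species as human. The fusion was inserted between NheI and XbaI sites, both retained. miRFP713 derives from a Rhodopseudomonas palustris bacterial phytochrome and needs biliverdin as its chromophore. The short large T antigen, ble and bGH poly(A) hits are fragments and look like backbone remnants rather than functional elements. The construct serves as a cytoskeletal marker for near-infrared and multicolour imaging alongside fluorescent proteins emitting at shorter wavelengths.
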