Addgene plasmid #136561: pmiRFP713-tubulin
Purpose: Human alpha-tubulin labeling with a near-infrared fluorescent protein miRFP713
Depositing lab: Vladislav Verkhusha. Depositing organization: Albert Einstein College of Medicine. Publication: A set of monomeric near-infrared fluorescent proteins for multicolor imaging across scales. Matlashov ME, Shcherbakova DM, Alvelid J, Baloban M, Pennacchietti F, Shemetov AA, Testa I, Verkhusha VV. Nat Commun. 2020 Jan 13;11(1):239. doi: 10.1038/s41467-019-13897-6. PubMed 31932632.
Backbone
  Vector backbone: pcDNA
  Vector type: Mammalian Expression
  Selectable markers: Neomycin (select with G418)
Growth in bacteria
  Bacterial resistance: Kanamycin, 50 μg/mL
  Growth temperature: 37°C
  Growth strain: DH5alpha
  Copy number: High Copy
Gene/Insert
  Gene/Insert name: miRFP713-tubulin
  Species: H. sapiens (human), Synthetic
  Promoter: CMV
  Tag / fusion protein: miRFP713 (N terminal on insert)
  Cloning method: Restriction Enzyme; 5′ cloning site NheI (not destroyed); 3′ cloning site XbaI (not destroyed)
  Sequencing primers: 5′ CMV Forward; 3′ SV40pA-R
Terms and licenses: Academic/Nonprofit Terms; Industry Terms: Not Available to Industry
How to cite: pmiRFP713-tubulin was a gift from Vladislav Verkhusha (Addgene plasmid # 136561 ; http://n2t.net/addgene:136561 ; RRID:Addgene_136561)
